>Addgene plasmid #200661 | pAAV-hSyn-con/fon DREADD Gq-mCherry | addgene full sequence | sequence record 393501 | Addgene NGS Result
CCTGCAGGCAGCTGCGCGCTCGCTCGCTCACTGAGGCCGCCCGGGCGTCGGGCGACCTTTGGTCGCCCGG
CCTCAGTGAGCGAGCGAGCGCGCAGAGAGGGAGTGGCCAACTCCATCACTAGGGGTTCCTGCGGCCGCAC
GCGTGTGTCTAGACTGCAGAGGGCCCTGCGTATGAGTGCAAGTGGGTTTTAGGACCAGGATGAGGCGGGG
TGGGGGTGCCTACCTGACGACCGACCCCGACCCACTGGACAAGCACCCAACCCCCATTCCCCAAATTGCG
CATCCCCTATCAGAGAGGGGGAGGGGAAACAGGATGCGGCGAGGCGCGTGCGCACTGCCAGCTTCAGCAC
CGCGGACAGTGCCTTCGCCCCCGCCTGGCGGCGCGCGCCACCGCCGCCTCAGCACTGAAGGCGCGCTGAC
GTCACTCGCCGGTCCCCCGCAAACTCCCCTTCCCGGCCACCTTGGTCGCGTCCGCGCCGCCGCCGGCCCA
GCCGGACCGCACCACGCGAGGCGCGAGATAGGGGGGCACGGGCGCGACCATCTGCGCTGCGGCGCCGGCG
ACTCAGCGCTGCCTCAGTCTGCGGTGGGCAGCGGAGGAGTCGTGTCGTGCCTGAGAGCGCAGTCGAGAAG
GTACCGAAGTTCCTATTCTTCAAATAGTATAGGAACTTCGAAGTTCCTATTCTTCAAAAGGTATAGGAAC
TTCGGCGCGCCTTACTTGTACAGCTCGTCCATGCCGCCGGTGGAGTGGCGGCCCTCGGCGCGTTCGTACT
GTTCCACGATGGTGTAGTCCTCGTTGTGGGAGGTGATGTCCAACTTGATGTTGACGTTGTAGGCGCCGGG
CAGCTGCACGGGCTTCTTGGCCTTGTAGGTGGTCTTGACCTCAGCGTCGTAGTGGCCGCCGTCCTTCAGC
TTCAGCCTCTGCTTGATCTCGCCCTTCAGGGCGCCGTCCTCGGGGTACATCCGCTCGGAGGAGGCCTCCC
AGCCCATGGTCTTCTTCTGCATTACGGGGCCGTCGGAGGGGAAGTTGGTGCCGCGCAGCTTCACCTTGTA
GATGAACTCGCCGTCCTGCAGGGAGGAGTCCTGGGTCACGGTCACCACGCCGCCGTCCTCGAAGTTCATC
ACGCGCTCCCACTTGAAGCCCTCGGGGAAGGACAGCTTCAAGTAGTCGGGGATGTCGGCGGGGTGCTTCA
CGTAGGCCTGTGGGACGACATGACTTAACCAGTTAACCATGTTCTCTGAACATGAGAAGGGCTGGCCACT
CTCCAGTCGACATAACTTCGTATAGGATACTTTATACGAAGTTATATAACTTCGTATAGTATACCTTATA
CGAAGTTATACTAGTTGTGCCCCCCCTTTTTTTTATAAAATTGTATTAATGTTATATACATATCTCCTGT
ATGTGACCCATGTGCTTATGACTCTATTTCTCATGTGTTTAGGTGCCTGAGGAGGAGCTGGGGATGGTGG
ACTTGGAGAGGAAAGCCGACAAGCTGCAGGCCCAGAAGAGCGTGGACGATGGAGGCAGTTTTCCAAAAAG
CTTCTCCAAGCTTCCCATCCAGCTAGAGTCAGCCGTGGACACAGCTAAGACTTCTGACGTCAACTCCTCA
GTGGGTAAGAGCACGGCCACTCTACCTCTGTCCTTCAAGGAAGCCACTCTGGCCAAGAGGTTTGCTCTGA
AGACCAGAAGTCAGATCACTAAGCGGAAAAGGATGTCCCTGGTCAAGGAGAAGAAAGCGGCCCAGACCCT
CAGTGCGATCTTGCTTGCCTTCATCATCACTTGGACCCCATACAACATCATGGTTCTGGTGAACACCTTT
TGTGACAGCTGCATACCCAAAACCTTTTGGAATCTGGGCTACTGGCTGTGCTACATCAACAGCACCGTGA
ACCCCGTGTGCTATGCTCTGTGCAACAAAACATTCAGAACCACTTTCAAGATGCTGCTGCTGTGCCAGTG
TGACAAAAAAAAGAGGCGCAAGCAGCAGTACCAGCAGAGACAGTCGGTCATTTTTCACAAGCGCGCACCC
GAGCAGGCCTTGAAGGATCCCCCGGTCGCCACCATGGTGAGCAAGGGCGAGGAGGATAACATGGCCATCA
TCAAGGAGTTCATGCGCTTCAAGGTGCACATGGAGGGCTCCGTGAACGGCCACGAGTTCGAGATCGAGGG
CGAGGGCGAGGGCCGCCCCTACGAGGGCACCCAGACCGCCAAGCTGAAGGTGACCAAGGGTGGCCCCCTG
CCCTTCGCCTGGGACATCCTGTCCCCTCAGTTCATGTACGGCTCCAAGGTGAGTACAGGAGGGGATCCAT
AACTTCGTATAAAGTATCCTATACGAAGTTATATAACTTCGTATAAGGTATACTATACGAAGTTATGCTA
GCAACCCCGACACTTACCTGCAGGTTGTCCGATGAGGGTAACTTGGTGGAGTTGAGGATGGTGCTGTGAC
CCGGAAGCTTGAGCACGATGGAGTAGATGGCTCTCGTCTCGGAGCCAATGTCCTCCTCGTCGGAGGAGGC
GGAGTTCTCCAGGGAGGCAGCAGCATCATTGTTGTTCCAACTGTCACTGCTGCTGTGGTCTTGGTCCATC
TGCTCGGAGCTGGGTTTCCAGCTCTTGGTTGTGAACCAGAAGTGGCAGCGGCCATACTTCCTCCTGTTGG
AGCGTTTCATGCTTTGCTGTTGAAGTTCGTAACTGCTGCAGCTTCGAGAACTGCCCGTGGGGTGGACAAA
GTTTTCTGTCTCTGCCTCTGTCCCAGAGGCTTGCAGGCCAGCAAGCTCTTTGGTACGCTTTTCAGTTTCC
TTATAGATCCTCCAGTATAAAATAGTCATAATGGTGACAGGCATATAAAAACCAGCGATGGCTGTGCCAA
AAGTAATGGTGGGCTCACTGAGGAACTGAATGAAGCACTCTCCCGGAGGCACAGTTCTCTTTCCAACAAA
GTATTGCCAGAACAAGATGGCAGGAGCCCAAAGGACAAAGGAGATGACCCAAGCCAGACCGATCATCACA
CCGGCTCTCTTTGTTGTTCGTTTGGCTCGGTACGTGAGCGGCCTCGTGATGGAAAAGTATCTGTCAAAGC
TGATGACCAGAAGATTCATAACAGAGGCATTGCTGGCTACGCAGTCAATGGCAAGCCAGAGGTCACAGGC
CAAGTTCCCTAAGGCCCATCGATTCATGATGATGTAGGTCGTAAACAGATTCATTGAAATGACCCCGATA
ATCAGATCGGCACAGGCCAGGCTTAAGAGGAAGTAGTTGTTGACCGTCTTCAGCTGCTTGTTGACCTTAA
ATGACACAATTACCAGGATGTTGCCGATGATGGTCACCAAGGCCAGGATGCCCGTTAAGAAAGCGATGAA
GACCACTTGCCAGACGGTATGACCTCCCAGAGGGTCATCGGTGGTTCCGTCTGGAGAGGAGAAATTGCCA
GCTGCTCGAGAAACATTGTAGCTGCCGAAATGAGTGACGGTTCCCGGGGGCAGCCCTGCATCGGAGGGGC
TGTGTATCCAGGAGGAGCTGATGTTTGGAAACAAAGGCGAGGTTGTACTGTTATTGTGCAAGGTCATGGT
GGCGAGCTCGAAGTTCCTATACTATTTGAAGAATAGGAACTTCGAAGTTCCTATACCTTTTGAAGAATAG
GAACTTCGAATTCGATATCAAGCTTATCGATAATCAACCTCTGGATTACAAAATTTGTGAAAGATTGACT
GGTATTCTTAACTATGTTGCTCCTTTTACGCTATGTGGATACGCTGCTTTAATGCCTTTGTATCATGCTA
TTGCTTCCCGTATGGCTTTCATTTTCTCCTCCTTGTATAAATCCTGGTTGCTGTCTCTTTATGAGGAGTT
GTGGCCCGTTGTCAGGCAACGTGGCGTGGTGTGCACTGTGTTTGCTGACGCAACCCCCACTGGTTGGGGC
ATTGCCACCACCTGTCAGCTCCTTTCCGGGACTTTCGCTTTCCCCCTCCCTATTGCCACGGCGGAACTCA
TCGCCGCCTGCCTTGCCCGCTGCTGGACAGGGGCTCGGCTGTTGGGCACTGACAATTCCGTGGTGTTGTC
GGGGAAATCATCGTCCTTTCCTTGGCTGCTCGCCTATGTTGCCACCTGGATTCTGCGCGGGACGTCCTTC
TGCTACGTCCCTTCGGCCCTCAATCCAGCGGACCTTCCTTCCCGCGGCCTGCTGCCGGCTCTGCGGCCTC
TTCCGCGTCTTCGCCTTCGCCCTCAGACGAGTCGGATCTCCCTTTGGGCCGCCTCCCCGCATCGATACCG
AGCGCTGCTCGAGAGATCTACGGGTGGCATCCCTGTGACCCCTCCCCAGTGCCTCTCCTGGCCCTGGAAG
TTGCCACTCCAGTGCCCACCAGCCTTGTCCTAATAAAATTAAGTTGCATCATTTTGTCTGACTAGGTGTC
CTTCTATAATATTATGGGGTGGAGGGGGGTGGTATGGAGCAAGGGGCAAGTTGGGAAGACAACCTGTAGG
GCCTGCGGGGTCTATTGGGAACCAAGCTGGAGTGCAGTGGCACAATCTTGGCTCACTGCAATCTCCGCCT
CCTGGGTTCAAGCGATTCTCCTGCCTCAGCCTCCCGAGTTGTTGGGATTCCAGGCATGCATGACCAGGCT
CAGCTAATTTTTGTTTTTTTGGTAGAGACGGGGTTTCACCATATTGGCCAGGCTGGTCTCCAACTCCTAA
TCTCAGGTGATCTACCCACCTTGGCCTCCCAAATTGCTGGGATTACAGGCGTGAACCACTGCTCCCTTCC
CTGTCCTTCTGATTTTGTAGGTAACCACGTGCGGACCGAGCGGCCGCAGGAACCCCTAGTGATGGAGTTG
GCCACTCCCTCTCTGCGCGCTCGCTCGCTCACTGAGGCCGGGCGACCAAAGGTCGCCCGACGCCCGGGCT
TTGCCCGGGCGGCCTCAGTGAGCGAGCGAGCGCGCAGCTGCCTGCAGGGGCGCCTGATGCGGTATTTTCT
CCTTACGCATCTGTGCGGTATTTCACACCGCATA
[95 nt withheld, positions 5005-5099]
T
[46 nt withheld, positions 5101-5146]
C
[141 nt withheld, positions 5148-5288]
CCTTTGACGTTGGAGTCCACGTTCTTT
[37 nt withheld, positions 5316-5352]
ACTCTATCTCGGGCTATTCTTTTGATTTATAAGGGATTTTGCCGATTTCGGTCTATTGGTTAAAAAATGA
GCTGATTTAACAAAAATTTAACGCGAATTTTAACAAAATATTAACGTTTACAATTTTATGGTGCACTCTC
AGTACAATCTGCTCTGATGCCGCATAGTTAAGCCAGCCCCGACACCCGCCAACACCCGCTGACGCGCCCT
GACGGGCTTGTCTGCTCCCGGCATCCGCTTACAGACAAGCTGTGACCGTCTCCGGGAGCTGCATGTGTCA
GAGGTTTTCACCGTCATCACCGAAACGCGCGAGACGAAAGGGCCTCGTGATACGCCTATTTTTATAGGTT
AATGTCATGATAATAATGGTTTCTTAGACGTCAGGTGGCACTTTTCGGGGAAATGTGCGCGGAACCCCTA
TTTGTTTATTTTTCTAAATACATTCAAATATGTATCCGCTCATGAGACAATAACCCTGATAAATGCTTCA
ATAATATTGAAAAAGGAAGAGTATGAGTATTCAACATTTCCGTGTCGCCCTTATTCCCTTTTTTGCGGCA
TTTTGCCTTCCTGTTTTTGCTCACCCAGAAACGCTGGTGAAAGTAAAAGATGCTGAAGATCAGTTGGGTG
CACGAGTGGGTTACATCGAACTGGATCTCAACAGCGGTAAGATCCTTGAGAGTTTTCGCCCCGAAGAACG
TTTTCCAATGATGAGCACTTTTAAAGTTCTGCTATGTGGCGCGGTATTATCCCGTATTGACGCCGGGCAA
GAGCAACTCGGTCGCCGCATACACTATTCTCAGAATGACTTGGTTGAGTACTCACCAGTCACAGAAAAGC
ATCTTACGGATGGCATGACAGTAAGAGAATTATGCAGTGCTGCCATAACCATGAGTGATAACACTGCGGC
CAACTTACTTCTGACAACGATCGGAGGACCGAAGGAGCTAACCGCTTTTTTGCACAACATGGGGGATCAT
GTAACTCGCCTTGATCGTTGGGAACCGGAGCTGAATGAAGCCATACCAAACGACGAGCGTGACACCACGA
TGCCTGTAGCAATGGCAACAACGTTGCGCAAACTATTAACTGGCGAACTACTTACTCTAGCTTCCCGGCA
ACAATTAATAGACTGGATGGAGGCGGATAAAGTTGCAGGACCACTTCTGCGCTCGGCCCTTCCGGCTGGC
TGGTTTATTGCTGATAAATCTGGAGCCGGTGAGCGTGGGTCTCGCGGTATCATTGCAGCACTGGGGCCAG
ATGGTAAGCCCTCCCGTATCGTAGTTATCTACACGACGGGGAGTCAGGCAACTATGGATGAACGAAATAG
ACAGATCGCTGAGATAGGTGCCTCACTGATTAAGCATTGGTAACTGTCAGACCAAGTTTACTCATATATA
CTTTAGATTGATTTAAAACTTCATTTTTAATTTAAAAGGATCTAGGTGAAGATCCTTTTTGATAATCTCA
TGACCAAAATCCCTTAACGTGAGTTTTCGTTCCACTGAGCGTCAGACCCCGTAGAAAAGATCAAAGGATC
TTCTTGAGATCCTTTTTTTCTGCGCGTAATCTGCTGCTTGCAAACAAAAAAACCACCGCTACCAGCGGTG
GTTTGTTTGCCGGATCAAGAGCTACCAACTCTTTTTCCGAAGGTAACTGGCTTCAGCAGAGCGCAGATAC
CAAATACTGTTCTTCTAGTGTAGCCGTAGTTAGGCCACCACTTCAAGAACTCTGTAGCACCGCCTACATA
CCTCGCTCTGCTAATCCTGTTACCAGTGGCTGCTGCCAGTGGCGATAAGTCGTGTCTTACCGGGTTGGAC
TCAAGACGATAGTTACCGGATAAGGCGCAGCGGTCGGGCTGAACGGGGGGTTCGTGCACACAGCCCAGCT
TGGAGCGAACGACCTACACCGAACTGAGATACCTACAGCGTGAGCTATGAGAAAGCGCCACGCTTCCCGA
AGGGAGAAAGGCGGACAGGTATCCGGTAAGCGGCAGGGTCGGAACAGGAGAGCGCACGAGGGAGCTTCCA
GGGGGAAACGCCTGGTATCTTTATAGTCCTGTCGGGTTTCGCCACCTCTGACTTGAGCGTCGATTTTTGT
GATGCTCGTCAGGGGGGCGGAGCCTATGGAAAAACGCCAGCAACGCGGCCTTTTTACGGTTCCTGGCCTT
TTGCTGGCCTTTTGCTCACATGT
Features (pLannotate 1.2.2; 22 found; start..end, strand, type, name):
     12..39      +  repeat_region  AAV2 ITR (fragment): inverted terminal repeat of adeno-associated virus serotype 2 inverted
     68..95      +  repeat_region  AAV2 ITR (fragment): inverted terminal repeat of adeno-associated virus serotype 2 inverted
    175..622     +  promoter       hSyn promoter: human synapsin I promoter; confers neuron-specific expression (Kügler et al., 2003)
    715..1200    -  CDS            Blue102 (fragment): Blue102 is a fluorescent protein published in 2010, derived from Discosoma sp..
   1272..1305    +  protein_bind   lox2272: Cre-mediated recombination occurs in the 8-bp core sequence (GGATACTT). lox2272 sites are compatible with each other, but incompatible with loxP or loxN sites (Lee and Saito, 1988). Cre recombinase
   1306..1339    +  protein_bind   loxN: Cre-mediated recombination occurs in the 8-bp core sequence (GTATACCT). loxN sites are compatible with each other, but incompatible with loxP or lox2272 sites. Cre recombinase
   1443..2042    +  CDS            CHRM3 (fragment): ACM3_HUMAN - Experimental evidence at protein level: Swiss-Prot protein existence level 1. The muscarinic acetylcholine receptor mediates various cellular responses, including inhibition of adenylate cyclase, breakdown of phosphoinositides and modulation of potassium channels through the action of G proteins. Primary transducing effect is Pi turnover. From Homo sapiens (Human).
   2064..2289    +  CDS            mCherry (fragment): monomeric derivative of DsRed fluorescent protein (Shaner et al., 2004) mammalian codon-optimized
   2309..2342    -  protein_bind   lox2272: Cre-mediated recombination occurs in the 8-bp core sequence (GGATACTT). lox2272 sites are compatible with each other, but incompatible with loxP or loxN sites (Lee and Saito, 1988). Cre recombinase
   2343..2376    -  protein_bind   loxN: Cre-mediated recombination occurs in the 8-bp core sequence (GTATACCT). loxN sites are compatible with each other, but incompatible with loxP or lox2272 sites. Cre recombinase
   2395..3567    -  CDS            CHRM3 (fragment): ACM3_HUMAN - Experimental evidence at protein level: Swiss-Prot protein existence level 1. The muscarinic acetylcholine receptor mediates various cellular responses, including inhibition of adenylate cyclase, breakdown of phosphoinositides and modulation of potassium channels through the action of G proteins. Primary transducing effect is Pi turnover. From Homo sapiens (Human).
   3648..3672    +  misc_feature   MCS (fragment): pBluescript multiple cloning site
   3672..4260    +  misc_feature   WPRE: woodchuck hepatitis virus posttranscriptional regulatory element
   4292..4768    +  polyA_signal   hGH poly(A) signal: human growth hormone polyadenylation signal
   4808..4948    +  repeat_region  AAV2 ITR: inverted terminal repeat of adeno-associated virus serotype 2 inverted
   4953..5004    -  misc_feature   bom (fragment): basis of mobility region from pBR322
   5023..5478    +  rep_origin     f1 ori (sequence partly withheld): f1 bacteriophage origin of replication; arrow indicates direction of (+) strand synthesis
   5479..5528    -  misc_feature   bom (fragment): basis of mobility region from pBR322
   5630..5665    -  CDS            rop (fragment): Rop protein, which maintains plasmids at low copy number; rop
   5760..5864    +  promoter       AmpR promoter: bla
   5865..6725    +  CDS            AmpR: β-lactamase; bla; confers resistance to ampicillin, carbenicillin, and related antibiotics
   6896..7484    +  rep_origin     ori: high-copy-number ColE1/pMB1/pBR322/pUC origin of replication
