[The description below was written by a language model from this plasmid's Addgene catalogue record and pLannotate feature annotations shown in this document.]
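Description:
pAAV-hSyn-con/fon DREADD Gq-mCherry is an adeno-associated virus transfer plasmid built on the Stratagene pAAV backbone, about 7.5 kb in total, for intersectional (INTRSECT) expression of a chemogenetic actuator in neurons. It is maintained in bacteria through a high-copy ColE1/pUC-type origin and selected with ampicillin via the β-lactamase gene; an f1 origin is also present. The expression cassette lies between AAV2 inverted terminal repeats, which allow it to be packaged into recombinant AAV particles. The right ITR is annotated as complete, whereas only short fragments were detected on the left side, which is common for these repeat-rich, recombination-prone elements.

The payload is hM3D(Gq), an engineered human M3 muscarinic receptor (CHRM3-derived DREADD) fused to mCherry, driven by the neuron-specific human synapsin I promoter and followed by a WPRE and the human growth hormone polyadenylation signal to improve transcript stability and processing. The coding sequence is not contiguous. The annotation shows it split into segments in differing orientations: an inverted fluorescent-protein fragment, a forward segment carrying part of CHRM3 and part of mCherry flanked by oppositely oriented lox2272/loxN pairs, and a large inverted CHRM3 segment. This fits the "con/fon" design, in which both Cre and Flp must invert their respective segments before a complete reading frame can be assembled. The Flp recognition sites implied by the name were not picked up in the feature table. According to the record, the construct is used to chemogenetically activate and visualise genetically defined subpopulations of retinal neurons in mice.
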