Addgene plasmid #200661: pAAV-hSyn-con/fon DREADD Gq-mCherry
Purpose: Construct for chemogenetically activating and visualizing subpopulations of neurons in the retina
Depositing lab: Samer Hattar. Depositing organization: National Institute of Mental Health (NIMH). Publication: M4-ipRGCs regulate contrast sensitivity in vision. Daly KM, Li X, Rathore S, Komal R, Beier C, Ostermeyer GP, Leffler J, Alam NM, Prusky GT, Robinson PR, Sivyer B, Grimes WN, Diamond JS, Brown RL, Hattar S. Cell Rep. 2026 Jul 5;45(7):117662. doi: 10.1016/j.celrep.2026.117662. PubMed 42406594.
Backbone
  Vector backbone: pAAV
  Backbone manufacturer: Stratagene
  Backbone size w/o insert (bp): 4600
  Total vector size (bp): 7544
  Vector type: Mammalian Expression, Mouse Targeting, AAV, Cre/Lox ; INTRSECT
  Selectable markers: Beta-lactamase
Growth in bacteria
  Bacterial resistance: Ampicillin, 100 μg/mL
  Growth temperature: 30°C
  Growth strain: NEB Stable
  Growth instructions: Growth temperature 32C actual
  Copy number: High Copy
Gene/Insert
  Gene/Insert name: DREADD Gq-mCherry (alt name: hM3D-mCherry)
  Species: Synthetic
  Insert size (bp): 3014
  Promoter: hSyn
  Tag / fusion protein: mCherry
  Cloning method: Restriction Enzyme; 5′ cloning site KpnI (unknown if destroyed); 3′ cloning site EcoRI (unknown if destroyed)
  Sequencing primers: 5′ cagccggaccgcaccacgcga; 3′ ggaggagaaaatgaaagccatacggg
Terms and licenses: Academic/Nonprofit Terms; Industry Terms: Not Available to Industry
How to cite: pAAV-hSyn-con/fon DREADD Gq-mCherry was a gift from Samer Hattar (Addgene plasmid # 200661 ; http://n2t.net/addgene:200661 ; RRID:Addgene_200661)
